>Addgene plasmid #40241 | pAM1580 | depositor full sequence | sequence record 51667 | pAM1580 sequence 10812 bps
AGCTTGTCATCTGCCGGATGAGGCAAAACCCTGCCTACGGCGCGATTACATCGTCCCAGCGCGATCGCTC
TTACTGTTGATGGCTCGTGCTTAAAAACAATGCAAACTTCACCGTTTCAGCTGGTGATTTTCGACTGTGA
TGGTGTGCTTGTTGATAGCGGAACGCATCACTAATCGCGTCTTTGCAGACATGCTCAATGAACTGGGTCT
GTTGGTGACTTTGGATGACATGTTTGAGCAGTTTGTGGGTCATTCCATGGCTGACTGTCTCAAACTAATT
GAGCGACGGTTAGGCAATCCTCCACCCCCTGACTTTGTTCAGCACTATCAACGCCGTACCCGTATCGCGT
TAGAAACGCATCTACAAGCCGTTCCTGGGGTTGAAGAGGCTTTGGATGCTCTTGAATTGCCCTACTGTGT
TGCGTCCAGTGGTGATCATCAAAAGATGCGAACCACACTGAGCCTGACGAAGCTCTGGCCACGATTTGAG
GGACGAATCTTCAGCGTGACTGAAGTACCTCGCGGCAAGCCATTTCCCGATGTCTTTTTGTTGGCCGCCG
ATCGCTTCGGGGTTAATCCTACGGCCTGCGCTGTGATCGAAGACACCCCCTTGGGAGTAGCGGCAGGCGT
GGCGGCAGGAATGCAAGTGTTTGGCTACGCGGGTTCCATGCCCGCTTGGCGTCTGCAAGAAGCCGGTGCC
CATCTCATTTTTGACGATATGCGACTGCTGCCCAGTCTGCTCCAATCGTCGCCAAAAGATAACTCCACAG
CATTGCCCAATCCCTAACCCCTGCTCGCGCCGCAACTACACACTAAACCGTTCCTGCGCGATCGCTCTTA
CTGTTGATGGCTCGTGCTTAAAAACAATGCAACCCTAACCGTTTCAGCTGGTGATTTTCGGACGATTTGG
CTTACAGGGATAACTGAGAGTCAACAGCCTCTGTCCGTCATTGCACACCCATCCATGCACTGGGGACTTG
ACTCATGCTGAATCACATTTCCCTTGTCCATTGGGCGAGAGGGGAGGGGAATCTTCTGGACTCTTCACTA
AGCGGCGATCGCAGGTTCTTCTACCCAAGCAGTGGCGATCGCTTGATTGCAGTCTTCAATGCTGGCCTCT
GCAGCCATCGCCGCCACCAAAGCATCGTAGGCGGGACGTTGTTGCTCCAGTAAAGTCTTCGCCCGTAACA
ATCCCCAGCGACTGCGTAAATCCGCTTCGGCAGGATTGCGATCGAGTTGCCGCCACAGTTGTTTCCACTG
GGCGCGATCGTCAGCTCCCCCTTCCACGTTGCCGTAGACCAGTTGCTCTGCCGCTGCACCGGCCATCAAC
ACCTGACACCACTGTTCCAGCGATCGCTGACTGAGTTGCCCCTGTGCGGCTTCGGCTTCTAGCGCAGCTG
CTTGGAACTGCACACCCCCGCGACCAGGTTGTCCTTGGCGCAGCGCTTCCCACGCTGAGAGGGTGTAGCC
CGTCACGGGTAACCGATCTGTTTTTGTTCCTGCAATGACCATTGCTGAGGAGTTCCCATGAAAATCAAGT
CATCGATTTCTGTGCTCGCTGCGATATTTTCCTGCTTAACCGCTGAAAGTACGTCCATATAAATGCCTCT
ATTAGTTAGCGCTATCGCGCGAAAAGAATGGTGATATAAGGGGCATCGCTGCCCCTTCAGCATCAGTTAA
ACGTTACGAGTGGTATTTGACGATGTTGGCGTTTACCACATCGATAACCGCTCTTTGCTGCGCTTTATCT
TCCATCGACTCAAAAGACATCAATAGGTCCGCGGCACCACAACACTCAATCGCAACTCGCGCTGCCTGAG
TACTTTCTTCATAAGTACCGATGGCATTTTCTGACAACAGCTCTCCCATTTTTTGCTCAAAGTCGGTATT
TGAGTAAGATTCACGGACAAACTCTTCCAAATACACGCGAGCTTCTGCCCTTGCTGCTTCACCATCTACA
TTTTGGTTGACCAGCAGCGTCAGCTTGTGTCGAACCTGACTAACATCGACACCATGTGCCTGAGCAACTT
CGTGGTACAAACCGGCGTATTCTTTTCTTTGAGCGTTTGAGTCGTCCCATCTAAACACGAGTGGAAGCCC
TAACTTAGCCGCCCATTCAACCACTTCTTTGCTCGTCGCATTCACAAATTGCGCAGGACCGCCTTCAGTG
AACGCGTGTGGGTTAACGGAGATTTTAGGAAAACTATAAAAATCATTGTTTGGATGGCAGTACCCAGTAG
TGAATGCATCATTGATGATCTTGTGACACTCACTGAACAACTGAAACTGAGAATCCGTTGGTCGATTAAA
GAAGCGCATATCTGCACTCTTTTCACAATCACTAAAGCCAAAGGCAAAACGGCCTTCACTCATTTGGTCA
AGTAGACACGCTTCTTCCGCCACACGTACTGGATGATGCGTGGTAATGACGTGATTCAACGAAGCCACTT
TGGCGTTCTTTGTCATACCAAGTAAAAAACCAGCCACTGTTAGTGGGGCACCAACCACACCATTGTTCGA
GAAATGGTTTTCGTAAACAGCCAACGTGTCAAACTTCAACTGATCTACGTAATGTGCGGTATCTAACATT
TCTTCGATGACTTGATCAGAAGAACGCTTTGAATTCATAAAATTGAGGAAGAATAATCCAAATTTCATGT
CTCTTTCCTTTTAGAAAATATTAATTACTGTTTTTCTTTGAGATATGGCATCACATCAGACTGGAATAGC
TTCATAGATGCGATAATTTCTTCTTCAGAACCGTTTGCTTCAAAACCACAACAAATATTGTCAATACCCG
TCGCATCAATATCTTGCTGGATAATCGCGATACACTCTTCAGGCGTCCCTACTGGGTTGATTTCGTAGCT
GTAATCAATTCGGCGATTGGTGTCTTTGTGGCCTTTCAACACAAAATCACGCCATTGACCTTTATTGAAG
TCGTAACCTTTTGTTTGGTCAGAGTCGTCAAAAATCTTGGTGGCATTCACGTATGAGTCGTACCAATGGC
CCAAGAAGTTGCGGCAAATATCTTTGGCTCTATTTGAGTCATGATCGACGGAGGTGATGTAAGACAAACA
GTGGTCAATCTTAGTCACATCGTAGCCATGTTCAGTCGCGACTTCGTTGTAAAGATCAAGCTGCGCTTTC
TTCTCGTGAGTGTTGATGATCCAGCTTAGAATCATTGGTAGGCCACGCTCTGCAGCCCATTCTGTCGTTG
ATGCTGACTCCGCGACGACATAAACAGGAGCACCACCTTGTGTGTAAGCCGATGGATTCAGTTGGATTTT
CGGGAACTTAATATGTTCGTTATCCGCCGCGATATAGCCTTCATTGAAGCCTTCTTTCATCAAGTCATAC
CAACAGTCCATTAAGGCTCGGCTGTTATCCATGTCTGTACCAAAGACACGAAAATCTTTATCGTACAAAC
CGCGACAAATACCAAAACGGAATCGTCCTTTTGACATTTGATCCAGTAGGTTTACGTCTTCTGCTTGTCG
AACCGGATGGGCAGTCGGCAATACGATAGCTGCAGTGCCAACGTTGAGCGTTTCTGTCGCACCTAATAGG
TGTGCGGCAGCAACATAAGGATTCCCTAACAACCCAAATTCAGTGAAGTGGTGCTCTAGCAACCAAACGG
TGTCGAAGCCACAACCTTCAGACGCTTTGCCCAGATTAACCAATCGCTTCATCACTTCGGTCTGAGATAG
CTCAGGTGGCTGATAAGTGAGAAGGAAGTTTCCAAATTTCATAACATTTCCTTATTTGTTGGTATTACGA
TAAGACCTAAGCCATTTCTGGCGTACGGCTTTCAATTTCCGCTTTCAAGCGACGTTCATTCACAGTCGCG
ATGGTGAGTTGTTCAAAATCAGGCTCGATAAAGTCGACAGGCCTCTAGACCCGGGCTCGAGCTAGCAAGC
TTGGCCGGATCCGGCCGGATCCGGGAGTTTGTAGAAACGCAAAAAGGCCATCCGTCAGGATGGCCTTCTG
CTTAATTTGATGCCTGGCAGTTTATGGCGGGCGTCCTGCCCGCCACCCTCCGGGCCGTTGCTTCGCAACG
TTCAAATCCGCTCCCGGCGGATTTGTCCTACTCAGGAGAGCGTTCACCGACAAACAACAGATAAAACGAA
AGGCCCAGTCTTTCGACTGAGCCTTTCGTTTTATTTGATGCCTGGCAGTTCCCTACTCTCGCATGGGGAG
ACCCCACACTACCATCGGCGCTACGGCGTTTCACTTCTGAGTTCGGCATGGGGTCAGGTGGGACCACCGC
GCTACTGCCGCCAGGCAAATTCTGTTTTATTGAGCCGTTACCCCACCTACTAGCTAATCCCATCTGGGCA
CATCCGATGGCAAGAGGCCCGAAGGTCCCCCTCTTTGGTCTTGCGACGTTATGCGGTATTAGCTACCGTT
TCCAGTAGTTATCCCCCTCCATCAGGCAGTTTCCCAGACATTACTCACCCGTCCGCCACTCGTCAGCAAA
GAAGCAAGCTTAGATCGATCCGTCACACGGGATAATACCGCGCCACATAGCAGAACTTTAAAAGTGCTCA
TCATTGGAAAACGTTCTTCGGGGCGAAAACTCTCAAGGATCTTACCGCTGTTGAGATCCAGTTCGATGTA
ACCCACTCGTGCACCCAACTGATCTTCAGCATCTTTTACTTTCACCAGCGTTTCTGGGTGAGCAAAAACA
GGAAGGCAAAATGCCGCAAAAAAGGGAATAAGGGCGACACGGAAATGTTGAATACTCATACTCTTCCTTT
TTCAATATTATTGAAGCATTTATCAGGGTTATTGTCTCATGAGCGGATACATATTTGAATGTATTTAGAA
AAATAAACAAATAGGGGTTCCGCGCACATTTCCCCGAAAAGTGCCACCTGACGTCTAAGAAACCATTATT
ATCATGACATTAACCTATAAAAATAGGCGTATCACGAGGCCCTTTCGTCTTCGAATAAATACCTGTGACG
GAAGATCACTTCGCAGAATAAATAAATCCTGGTGTCCCTGTTGATACCGGGAAGCCCTGGGCCAACTTTT
GGCGAAAATGAGACGTTGATCGGCACGTAAGAGGTTCCAACTTTCACCATAATGAAATAAGATCACTACC
GGGCGTATTTTTTGAGTTATCGAGATTTTCAGGAGCTAAGGAAGCTAAAATGGAGAAAAAAATCACTGGA
TATACCACCGTTGATATATCCCAATGGCATCGTAAAGAACATTTTGAGGCATTTCAGTCAGTTGCTCAAT
GTACCTATAACCAGACCGTTCAGCTGGATATTACGGCCTTTTTAAAGACCGTAAAGAAAAATAAGCACAA
GTTTTATCCGGCCTTTATTCACATTCTTGCCCGCCTGATGAATGCTCATCCGGAATTCCGTATGGCAATG
AAAGACGGTGAGCTGGTGATATGGGATAGTGTTCACCCTTGTTACACCGTTTTCCATGAGCAAACTGAAA
CGTTTTCATCGCTCTGGAGTGAATACCACGACGATTTCCGGCAGTTTCTACACATATATTCGCAAGATGT
GGCGTGTTACGGTGAAAACCTGGCCTATTTCCCTAAAGGGTTTATTGAGAATATGTTTTTCGTCTCAGCC
AATCCCTGGGTGAGTTTCACCAGTTTTGATTTAAACGTGGCCAATATGGACAACTTCTTCGCCCCCGTTT
TCACCATGGGCAAATATTATACGCAAGGCGACAAGGTGCTGATGCCGCTGGCGATTCAGGTTCATCATGC
CGTTTGTGATGGCTTCCATGTCGGCAGAATGCTTAATGAATTACAACAGTACTGCGATGAGTGGCAGGGC
GGGGCGTAATTTTTTTAAGGCAGTTATTGGTGCCCTTAAACGCCTGGTTGCTACGCCTGAATAAGTGATA
ATAAGCGGATGAATGGCAGAAATTCGAAAGCAAATTCGACCCGGTCGTCGGTTCAGGGCAGGGTCGTTAA
ATAGCCGCTTATGTCTATTGCTGGTTTACCGGTTTATTGACTACCGGAAGCAGTGTGACCGTGTGCTTCT
CAAATGCCTGAGGCCAGTTTGCTCAGGCTCTCCCCGTGGAGGTAATAATTGACGATATGATCGACGGATC
TGGTAACCCCAGCGCGGTTGCTACCAAGTAGTGACCCGCTTCGTGATGCAAAATCCGCTGACGATATTCG
GGCGATCGCTGCTGAATGCCATCGAGCAGTAACGTGGCACCCCGCCCCTGCCAAGTCACCGCATCCAGAC
TGAACAGCACCAAGAGGCTAAAACCCAATCCCGCCGGTAGCAGCGGAGAACTACCCAGCATTGGTCCCAC
CAAAGCTAATGCCGTCGTGGTAAAAATCGCGATCGCCGTCAGACTCAAGCCCAGTTCGCTCATGCTTCCT
CATCTAGGTCACAGTCTTCGGCGATCGCATCGATCTGATGCTGCAGCAAGCGTTTTCCATACCGGCGATC
GCGCCGTCGCCCTTTCGCTGCCGTGGCCCGCTTACGAGCTCGTTTATCGACCACGATCGCATCCAAATCC
GCGATCGCTTCCCAGTCCGGCAATTCAGTCTGGGGCGTCCGTTTCATTAATCCTGATCAGGCACGAAATT
GCTGTGCGTAGTATCGCGCATAGCGGCCAGCCTCTGCCAACAGCGCATCGTGATTGCCTGCCTCAACAAT
CTGGCCGCGCTCCATCACCAAGATGCGGCTGGCATTACGAACCGTAGCCAGACGGTGAGCAATGATAAAG
ACCGTCCGTCCCTGCATCACCCGTTCTAGGGCCTCTTGCACCAAGGTTTCGGACTCGGAATCAAGCGCCG
AAGTCGCCTCATCCAGAATTAAAATGCGTGGATCCTCTACGCCGGACGCATCGTGGCCGGCATCACCGGC
GCCACAGGTGCGGTTGCTGGCGCCTATATCGCCGACATCACCGATGGGGAAGATCGGGCTCGCCACTTCG
GGCTCATGAGCGCTTGTTTCGGCGTGGGTATGGTGGCAGGCCCCGTGGCCGGGGGACTGTTGGGCGCCAT
CTCCTTGCATGCACCATTCCTTGCGGCGGCGGTGCTCAACGGCCTCAACCTACTACTGGGCTGCTTCCTA
ATGCAGGAGTCGCATAAGGGAGAGCGTCGATCGACCGATGCCCTTGAGAGCCTTCAACCCAGTCAGCTCC
TTCCGGTGGGCGCGGGGCATGACTATCGTCGCCGCACTTATGACTGTCTTCTTTATCATGCAACTCGTAG
GACAGGTGCCGGCAGCGCTCTGGGTCATTTTCGGCGAGGACCGCTTTCGCTGGAGCGCGACGATGATCGG
CCTGTCGCTTGCGGTATTCGGAATCTTGCACGCCCTCGCTCAAGCCTTCGTCACTGGTCCCGCCACCAAA
CGTTTCGGCGAGAAGCAGGCCATTATCGCCGGCATGGCGGCCGACGCGCTGGGCTACGTCTTGCTGGCGT
TCGCGACGCGAGGCTGGATGGCCTTCCCCATTATGATTCTTCTCGCTTCCGGCGGCATCGGGATGCCCGC
GTTGCAGGCCATGCTGTCCAGGCAGGTAGATGACGACCATCAGGGACAGCTTCAAGGATCGCTCGCGGCT
CTTACCAGCCTAACTTCGATCACTGGACCGCTGATCGTCACGGCGATTTATGCCGCCTCGGCGAGCACAT
GGAACGGGTTGGCATGGATTGTAGGCGCCGCCCTATACCTTGTCTGCCTCCCCGCGTTGCGTCGCGGTGC
ATGGAGCCGGGCCACCTCGACCTGAATGGAAGCCGGCGGCACCTCGCTAACGGATTCACCACTCCAAGAA
TTGGAGCCAATCAATTCTTGCGGAGAACTGTGAATGCGCAAACCAACCCTTGGCAGAACATATCCATCGC
GTCCGCCATCTCCAGCAGCCGCACGCGGCGCATCTCGGGCAGCGTTGGGTCCTGGCCACGGGTGCGCATG
ATCGTGCTCCTGTCGTTGAGGACCCGGCTAGGCTGGCGGGGTTGCCTTACTGGTTAGCAGAATGAATCAC
CGATACGCGAGCGAACGTGAAGCGACTGCTGCTGCAAAACGTCTGCGACCTGAGCAACAACATGAATGGT
CTTCGGTTTCCGTGTTTCGTAAAGTCTGGAAACGCGGAAGTCAGCGCCCTGCACCATTATGTTCCGGATC
TGCATCGCAGGATGCTGCTGGCTACCCTGTGGAACACCTACATCTGTATTAACGAAGCGCTGGCATTGAC
CCTGAGTGATTTTTCTCTGGTCCCGCCGCATCCATACCGCCAGTTGTTTACCCTCACAACGTTCCAGTAA
CCGGGCATGTTCATCATCAGTAACCCGTATCGTGAGCATCCTCTCTCGTTTCATCGGTATCATTACCCCC
ATGAACAGAAATCCCCCTTACACGGAGGCATCAGTGACCAAACAGGAAAAAACCGCCCTTAACATGGCCC
GCTTTATCAGAAGCCAGACATTAACGCTTCTGGAGAAACTCAACGAGCTGGACGCGGATGAACAGGCAGA
CATCTGTGAATCGCTTCACGACCACGCTGATGAGCTTTACCGCAGCTGCCTCGCGCGTTTCGGTGATGAC
GGTGAAAACCTCTGACACATGCAGCTCCCGGAGACGGTCACAGCTTGTCTGTAAGCGGATGCCGGGAGCA
GACAAGCCCGTCAGGGCGCGTCAGCGGGTGTTGGCGGGTGTCGGGGCGCAGCCATGACCCAGTCACGTAG
CGATAGCGGAGTGTATACTGGCTTAACTATGCGGCATCAGAGCAGATTGTACTGAGAGTGCACCATATGC
GGTGTGAAATACCGCACAGATGCGTAAGGAGAAAATACCGCATCAGGCGCTCTTCCGCTTCCTCGCTCAC
TGACTCGCTGCGCTCGGTCGTTCGGCTGCGGCGAGCGGTATCAGCTCACTCAAAGGCGGTAATACGGTTA
TCCACAGAATCAGGGGATAACGCAGGAAAGAACATGTGAGCAAAAGGCCAGCAAAAGGCCAGGAACCGTA
AAAAGGCCGCGTTGCTGGCGTTTTTCCATAGGCTCCGCCCCCCTGACGAGCATCACAAAAATCGACGCTC
AAGTCAGAGGTGGCGAAACCCGACAGGACTATAAAGATACCAGGCGTTTCCCCCTGGAAGCTCCCTCGTG
CGCTCTCCTGTTCCGACCCTGCCGCTTACCGGATACCTGTCCGCCTTTCTCCCTTCGGGAAGCGTGGCGC
TTTCTCATAGCTCACGCTGTAGGTATCTCAGTTCGGTGTAGGTCGTTCGCTCCAAGCTGGGCTGTGTGCA
CGAACCCCCCGTTCAGCCCGACCGCTGCGCCTTATCCGGTAACTATCGTCTTGAGTCCAACCCGGTAAGA
CACGACTTATCGCCACTGGCAGCAGCCACTGGTAACAGGATTAGCAGAGCGAGGTATGTAGGCGGTGCTA
CAGAGTTCTTGAAGTGGTGGCCTAACTACGGCTACACTAGAAGGACAGTATTTGGTATCTGCGCTCTGCT
GAAGCCAGTTACCTTCGGAAAAAGAGTTGGTAGCTCTTGATCCGGCAAACAAACCACCGCTGGTAGCGGT
GGTTTTTTTGTTTGCAAGCAGCAGATTACGCGCAGAAAAAAAGGATCTCAAGAAGATCCTTTGATCTTTT
CTACGGGGTCTGACGCTCAGTGGAACGAAAACTCACGTTAAGGGATTTTGGTCATGAGATTATCAAAAAG
GATCTTCACCTAGATCCTTTTAAATTAAAAATGAAGTTTTAAATCAATCTAAAGTATATATGAGTAAACT
TGGTCTGACAGTTACCAATGCTTAATCAGTGAGGCACCTATCTCAGCGATCTGTCTATTTCGTTCATCCA
TAGTTGCCTGACTCCCCGTCGTGTAGATAACTACGATACGGGAGGGCTTACCATCTGGCCCCAGTGCTGC
AATGATACCGCGAGACCCACGCTCACCGGCTCCAGATTTATCAGCAATAAACCAGCCAGCCGGAAGGGCC
GAGCGCAGAAGTGGTCCTGCAACTTTATCCGCCTCCATCCAGTCTATTAATTGTTGCCGGGAAGCTAGAG
TAAGTAGTTCGCCAGTTAATAGTTTGCGCAACGTTGTTGCCATTGCTGCAGGCATCGTGGTGTCACGCTC
GTCGTTTGGTATGGCTTCATTCAGCTCCGGTTCCCAACGATCAAGGCGAGTTACATGATCCCCCATGTTG
TGCAAAAAAGCGGTTAGCTCCTTCGGTCCTCCGATCGTTGTCAGAAGTAAGTTGGCCGCAGTGTTATCAC
TCATGGTTATGGCAGCACTGCATAATTCTCTTACTGTCATGCCATCCGTAAGATGCTTTTCTGTGACTGG
TGAGTACTCAACCAAGTCATTCTGAGAATAGTGTATGCGGCGACCGAGTTGCTCTTGCCCGGCGTCAACA
CGGGATAATACCGCGCCACATAGCAGAACTTTAAAAGTGCTCATCATTGGAAAACGTTCTTCGGGGCGAA
AACTCTCAAGGATCTTACCGCTGTTGAGATCCAGTTCGATGTAACCCACTCGTGCACCCAACTGATCTTC
AGCATCTTTTACTTTCACCAGCGTTTCTGGGTGAGCAAAAACAGGAAGGCAAAATGCCGCAAAAAAGGGA
ATAAGGGCGACACGGAAATGTTGAATACTCATACTCTTCCTTTTTCAATATTATTGAAGCATTTATCAGG
GTTATTGTCTCATGAGCGGATACATATTTGAATGTATTTAGAAAAATAAACAAATAGGGGTTCCGCGCAC
ATTTCCCCGAAAAGTGCCACCTGACGTCTAAGAAACCATTATTATCATGACATTAACCTATAAAAATAGG
CGTATCACGAGGCCCTTTCGTCTTCAAGAATT
Features (pLannotate 1.2.2; 20 found; start..end, strand, type, name):
    512..649     +  CDS            PUDP (fragment): HDHD1_HUMAN - Also known as DXF68S1E, FAM16AX, GS1, HDHD1, HDHD1A. Experimental evidence at protein level: Swiss-Prot protein existence level 1. Dephosphorylates pseudouridine 5'-phosphate, a potential intermediate in rRNA degradation. Pseudouridine is then excreted intact in urine. From Homo sapiens (Human).
   1485..1598    -  CDS            luxE (fragment): LUXE_VIBHA - Protein inferred from homology: Swiss-Prot protein existence level 3. Acyl-protein synthetase activates tetradecanoic acid. It is a component of the fatty acid reductase complex responsible for converting tetradecanoic acid to the aldehyde which serves as substrate in the luciferase-catalyzed reaction. From Vibrio harveyi (Beneckea harveyi).
   1687..2658    -  CDS            luxB: LUXB_VIBHA - Experimental evidence at protein level: Swiss-Prot protein existence level 1. Light-emitting reaction in luminous bacteria. The specific role of the beta subunit is unknown, but it is absolutely required for bioluminescence activity. From Vibrio harveyi (Beneckea harveyi).
   2688..3752    -  CDS            luxA: LUXA_VIBHA - Experimental evidence at protein level: Swiss-Prot protein existence level 1. Light-emitting reaction in luminous bacteria. From Vibrio harveyi (Beneckea harveyi).
   3790..3888    -  CDS            luxD (fragment): LUXD_VIBHA - Experimental evidence at protein level: Swiss-Prot protein existence level 1. Acyl transferase is part of the fatty acid reductase system required for aldehyde biosynthesis; it produces fatty acids for the luminescent reaction. From Vibrio harveyi (Beneckea harveyi).
   3962..3989    -  terminator     rrnB T2 terminator: transcription terminator T2 from the E. coli rrnB gene
   4081..4167    -  terminator     rrnB T1 terminator: Escherichia coli rrnB; transcription terminator T1 from the E. coli rrnB gene
   4257..4488    -  ncRNA          SSU rRNA archaea: Accession: RF01959 - Archaeal small subunit ribosomal RNA
   4505..4749    -  CDS            AmpR (fragment): β-lactamase; bla; confers resistance to ampicillin, carbenicillin, and related antibiotics
   4750..4854    -  promoter       AmpR promoter: bla
   5057..5159    +  promoter       cat promoter: promoter of the E. coli cat gene encoding chloramphenicol acetyltransferase
   5160..5819    +  CDS            CmR: chloramphenicol acetyltransferase; cat; confers resistance to chloramphenicol
   6576..6824    -  CDS            msbA (fragment): MSBA_SALTY - Experimental evidence at protein level: Swiss-Prot protein existence level 1. Involved in lipopolysaccharide (LPS) biosynthesis. Translocates lipid A-core from the inner to the outer leaflet of the inner membrane. Transmembrane domains (TMD) form a pore in the inner membrane and the ATP-binding domain (NBD) is responsible for energy generation. From Salmonella typhimurium (strain LT2 / SGSC1412 / ATCC 700720).
   6818..7725    +  CDS            TcR (fragment): tetracycline efflux protein; tet; confers resistance to tetracycline
   7967..8347    -  CDS            YPB1_ECOLX: Protein predicted: Swiss-Prot protein existence level 4. From Escherichia coli.
   8364..8555    +  CDS            rop: Rop protein, which maintains plasmids at low copy number; rop
   8657..8797    +  misc_feature   bom: basis of mobility region from pBR322
   8983..9571    -  rep_origin     ori: high-copy-number ColE1/pMB1/pBR322/pUC origin of replication
   9742..10602   -  CDS            AmpR: β-lactamase; bla; confers resistance to ampicillin, carbenicillin, and related antibiotics
  10603..10707   -  promoter       AmpR promoter: bla
