[The description below was written by a language model from this plasmid's Addgene catalogue record and pLannotate feature annotations shown in this document.]
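Description:
pAM1580 is a cyanobacterial cloning vector of about 10.8 kb, built as a promoterless luxAB reporter for Synechococcus elongatus PCC 7942. It derives from the backbone pAM1573 and is described by the depositor as an NSII vector, meaning it targets "neutral site II" of the S. elongatus chromosome. In such vectors, flanking cyanobacterial genomic segments direct homologous recombination of the cargo into the genome. The feature table does not label these arms explicitly. The weak hits to unrelated proteins (PUDP, msbA) and to an archaeal rRNA are likely annotation artefacts, and some may lie in the unannotated cyanobacterial DNA.

In E. coli the plasmid is maintained through a pBR322-type replicon comprising the ColE1/pMB1 origin, rop and the bom mobility region. A fragment of the tetracycline resistance gene also remains from that backbone. Selection uses ampicillin (a full-length bla gene with its promoter) and chloramphenicol (cat with its own promoter). The chloramphenicol marker lies near the reporter and, in this vector design, would be expected to serve as the marker in cyanobacteria, although the record does not state this.

The roughly 2.4 kb insert carries Vibrio harveyi luxA and luxB, encoding the alpha and beta subunits of bacterial luciferase, with short remnants of the neighbouring luxD and luxE genes. It was moved in as a restriction fragment from pLAVI (pAM884). The rrnB T1 and T2 terminators sit upstream of the cassette, an arrangement that typically blocks read-through transcription. Six unique sites (NheI, XhoI, SmaI, XbaI, StuI, SalI) remain available for inserting a promoter of interest. The depositor nevertheless notes that the plasmid glows in E. coli. The associated work used such fusions to monitor circadian gene expression in cyanobacteria by bioluminescence.
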