Addgene plasmid #40241: pAM1580
Depositing lab: Susan Golden. Depositing organization: University of California, San Diego (UCSD). Publication: Application of bioluminescence to the study of circadian rhythms in cyanobacteria. Andersson CR, Tsinoremas NF, Shelton J, Lebedeva NV, Yarrow J, Min H, Golden SS. Methods Enzymol. 2000;305:527-42. PubMed 10812624.
Backbone
  Vector backbone: 1573
  Total vector size (bp): 10806
  Vector type: Cyanobacteria cloning vector
Growth in bacteria
  Bacterial resistance: Chloramphenicol and Ampicillin, 25 & 100 μg/mL
  Growth temperature: 37°C
  Growth strain: DH10B
  Copy number: Unknown
Gene/Insert
  Gene/Insert name: promoterless luxAB reporter vector
  Species: Synechococcus elongatus PCC 7942
  Insert size (bp): 2400
  Promoter: n/a
  Cloning method: Restriction Enzyme; 5′ cloning site n/a (unknown if destroyed); 3′ cloning site n/a (unknown if destroyed)
  Sequencing primers: 5′ n/a; 3′ n/a
Terms and licenses: Academic/Nonprofit Terms; Industry Terms: Not Available to Industry
Depositor comments: NSII vector Lux Genes: luxAB cloning sites: NheI, XhoI, SmaI, XbaI, StuI, and SalI. luxAB as SalI-PvuII from pLAVI (pAM884) into EcoRV-SalI cut pAM1573. SalI, StuI, XbaI, SmaI, XhoI, NheI still unique. Glows in E. coli.
How to cite: pAM1580 was a gift from Susan Golden (Addgene plasmid # 40241 ; http://n2t.net/addgene:40241 ; RRID:Addgene_40241)
