>Addgene plasmid #40241 | pAM1580 | addgene partial sequence | sequence record 72603 | pNS2-fwd 5'-ACCAGGTTGTCCTTGGCGCAG-3'
CGGGTAACCGATCTGTTTTTGTTCCTGCAATGACCATTGCTGAGGAGTTCCCATGAAAATCAAGTCATCG
ATTTCTGTGCTCGCTGCGATATTTTCCTGCTTAACCGCTGAAAGTACGTCCATATAAATGCCTCTATTAG
TTAGCGCTATCGCGCGAAAAGAATGGTGATATAAGGGGCATCGCTGCCCCTTCAGCATCAGTTAAACGTT
ACGAGTGGTATTTGACGATGTTGGCGTTTACCACATCGATAACCGCTCTTTGCTGCGCTTTATCTTCCAT
CGACTCAAAAGACATCAATAGGTCCGCGGCACCACAACACTCAATCGCAACTCGCGCTGCCTGAGTACTT
TCTTCATAAGTACCGATGGCATTTTCTGACAACAGCTCTCCCATTTTTTGCTCAAAGTCGGTATTTGAGT
AAGATTCACGGACAAACTCTTCCAAATACACGCGAGCTTCTGCCCTTGCTGCTTCACCATCTACATTTTG
GTTGACCAGCAGCGTCAGCTTGTGTCGAACCTGACTAACATCGACACCATGTGCCTGAGCAACTTCGTGG
TACAAACCGGCGTATTCTTTTCTTTGAGCGTTTGAGTCGTCCCATCTAAACACGAGTGGAAGCCCTAACT
TAGCCGCCCATTCAACCACTTCTTTGCTCGTCGCATTCACAAATTGCGCAGGACCGCCTTCAGTGAACGC
GTGTGGGTTAACGGAGATTTTAGGAAAACTATAAAAATCATTGTTTGGATGGCAGTACCCAGTAGTGAAT
GCATCATTGATGATCTTGTGACACTCACTGAACAACTGAAACTGAGAATCCGTTGGTCGATTAAAGAAGC
GCATATCTGCACTCTTTTCACAATCACTAAAGCCAAAGGCAAAACGGCCTTCACTCATTTGGTCAAGTAG
ACACGCTTCTTCCGCCACACGTACTGGATGATGCGTGGTAATGACGTGATTCAACGAAGCC
