>Addgene plasmid #40241 | pAM1580 | addgene partial sequence | sequence record 72605 | pNS2-rev 5'-GCCACGTTACTGCTCGATGG-3'
GCGGATTTTGCATCACGAAGCGGGTCACTACTTGGTAGCAACCGCGCTGGGGTTACCAGATCCGTCGATC
ATATCGTCAATTATTACCTCCACGGGGAGAGCCTGAGCAAACTGGCCTCAGGCATTTGAGAAGCACACGG
TCACACTGCTTCCGGTAGTCAATAAACCGGTAAACCAGCAATAGACATAAGCGGCTATTTAACGACCCTG
CCCTGAACCGACGACCGGGTCGAATTTGCTTTCGAATTTCTGCCATTCATCCGCTTATTATCACTTATTC
AGGCGTAGCAACCAGGCGTTTAAGGGCACCAATAACTGCCTTAAAAAAATTACGCCCCGCCCTGCCACTC
ATCGCAGTACTGTTGTAATTCATTAAGCATTCTGCCGACATGGAAGCCATCACAAACGGCATGATGAACC
TGAATCGCCAGCGGCATCAGCACCTTGTCGCCTTGCGTATAATATTTGCCCATGGTGAAAACGGGGGCGA
AGAAGTTGTCCATATTGGCCACGTTTAAATCAAAACTGGTGAAACTCACCCAGGGATTGGCTGAGACGAA
AAACATATTCTCAATAAACCCTTTAGGGAAATAGGCCAGGTTTTCACCGTAACACGCCACATCTTGCGAA
TATATGTGTAGAAACTGCCGGAAATCGTCGTGGTATTCACTCCAGAGCGATGAAAACGTTTCAGTTTGCT
CATGGAAAACGGTGTAACAAGGGTGAACACTATCCCATATCACCAGCTCACCGTCTTTCATTGCCATACG
GAATTCCGGATGAGCATTCATCAGGCGGGCAAGAATGTGAATAAAGGCCGGATAAAACTTGTGCTTATTT
TTCTTTACGGTCTTTAAAAAGGCCGTAATATCCAGCTGAACGGTCTGGTTATAGGTACATTGAGCAACTG
ACTGAAATGCCTCAAAATGTTCTTTACGATGCCATTGGGATATATCAACGGTGGTATATCCAGTGATTTT
TTTCTCCATTTTAGCTTCCTTAGCTCCTGAAAATCTCGATAACTCAAA
